Addgene plasmid #235532: pLentiCRISPRv2_IFNB1_gRNA_1
Purpose: gRNA against human IFNB1
Depositing lab: Nicolas Manel. Depositing organization: Institut Curie. Publication: Centromeric DNA amplification triggered by viral proteins activates nuclear cGAS. Lahaye X, Tran Van P, Chakraborty C, Shmakova A, Cao NTB, Ferran H, Ait-Mohamed O, Maurin M, Waterfall JJ, Kaufer BB, Fischer P, Hennig T, Dolken L, Lomonte P, Fachinetti D, Manel N. Cell. 2025 May 29:S0092-8674(25)00556-2. doi: 10.1016/j.cell.2025.05.008. PubMed 40460826.
Backbone
  Vector backbone: pLentiCRISPRv2
  Vector type: Lentiviral
Growth in bacteria
  Bacterial resistance: Ampicillin, 100 μg/mL
  Growth temperature: 30°C
  Growth strain: NEB Stable
  Copy number: High Copy
Gene/Insert
  Gene/Insert name: IFNB1
  gRNA/shRNA sequence: GATGAACTTTGACATCCCTG
  Species: H. sapiens (human)
  Entrez Gene: IFNB1 (a.k.a. IFB, IFF, IFN-beta, IFNB)
  Cloning method: Restriction Enzyme; 5′ cloning site Unknown (unknown if destroyed)
Terms and licenses: Academic/Nonprofit Terms; Industry Terms: Not Available to Industry
How to cite: pLentiCRISPRv2_IFNB1_gRNA_1 was a gift from Nicolas Manel (Addgene plasmid # 235532 ; http://n2t.net/addgene:235532 ; RRID:Addgene_235532)
