[The description below was written by a language model from this plasmid's Addgene catalogue record and pLannotate feature annotations shown in this document.]
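Description:
pLentiCRISPRv2_IFNB1_gRNA_1 is a third-generation-style, self-inactivating HIV-1 lentiviral transfer plasmid built on the pLentiCRISPRv2 backbone that delivers both Streptococcus pyogenes Cas9 and a single guide RNA directed against human IFNB1, the gene encoding interferon-beta. In bacteria it is maintained through a high-copy ColE1/pUC-type origin and selected with ampicillin via the bla gene. An f1 origin is also present. The full sequence record is about 13 kb.

The viral portion begins with a CMV enhancer/promoter fused to a truncated 5' LTR, which drives transcription of the genomic RNA in packaging cells. This is followed by the Ψ packaging signal with a gag fragment, the RRE for Rev-dependent nuclear export, and the cPPT/CTS. Within this frame, a human U6 RNA polymerase III promoter expresses the IFNB1 spacer joined to the SpCas9 gRNA scaffold. A separate EF-1α core promoter drives the Cas9 coding sequence, with a puromycin N-acetyltransferase gene annotated downstream for selecting transduced mammalian cells. The feature table does not annotate the linker between Cas9 and PuroR, nor any tags or localisation signals. A WPRE enhances transcript expression ahead of the ΔU3 3' LTR, whose deletion inactivates the LTR promoter after integration. A bGH polyadenylation signal follows.

Outside the LTRs, the backbone carries an SV40 promoter/EM7-driven BleoR cassette with an SV40 poly(A) signal, which is not packaged into virus. The construct is intended for producing lentivirus to disrupt IFNB1 in human cells. The associated publication concerns nuclear cGAS activation by viral proteins.
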