Features (pLannotate 1.2.2; 33 found; start..end, strand, type, name):
     31..83      -  misc_feature   bom (fragment): basis of mobility region from pBR322
    238..617     +  enhancer       CMV enhancer: human cytomegalovirus immediate early enhancer
    618..817     +  promoter       CMV promoter: human cytomegalovirus (CMV) immediate early promoter
    835..1015    +  LTR            5' LTR (truncated): truncated 5' long terminal repeat (LTR) from HIV-1
   1062..1187    +  misc_feature   HIV-1 Ψ: packaging signal of human immunodeficiency virus type 1
   1171..1534    +  CDS            HIV-1 gag (fragment): gag protein from human immunodeficiency virus 1; gag
   1680..1913    +  misc_feature   RRE: The Rev response element (RRE) of HIV-1 allows for Rev-dependent mRNA export from the nucleus to the cytoplasm.
   2290..2390    +  CDS            Rev (fragment): human immunodeficiency virus 1 (HIV-1) Rev protein; rev; enhances nuclear export of unspliced and incompletely spliced viral mRNAs
   2440..2557    +  misc_feature   cPPT/CTS: central polypurine tract and central termination sequence of HIV-1
   2608..2848    +  promoter       U6 promoter: RNA polymerase III promoter for human U6 snRNA
   2878..2953    +  misc_RNA       gRNA scaffold: guide RNA scaffold for the Streptococcus pyogenes CRISPR/Cas9 system
   2971..2989    +  CDS            small t antigen (fragment): SV40 (simian virus 40) small t antigen
   3015..3226    +  promoter       EF-1α core promoter: core promoter for human elongation factor EF-1α
   3251..7354    +  CDS            Cas9: Cas9 (Csn1) endonuclease from the Streptococcus pyogenes Type II CRISPR/Cas system generates RNA-guided double strand breaks in DNA
   7492..8089    +  CDS            PuroR (fragment): puromycin N-acetyltransferase; pac from Streptomyces; confers resistance to puromycin
   8105..8693    +  misc_feature   WPRE: woodchuck hepatitis virus posttranscriptional regulatory element
   8744..8763    +  misc_feature   cPPT/CTS (fragment): central polypurine tract and central termination sequence of HIV-1
   8765..8998    +  LTR            3' LTR (ΔU3): self-inactivating 3' long terminal repeat (LTR) from HIV-1
   9030..9254    +  polyA_signal   bGH poly(A) signal: bovine growth hormone polyadenylation signal
   9258..9279    +  promoter       SV40 promoter (fragment): SV40 enhancer and early promoter
   9300..9728    +  rep_origin     f1 ori (sequence partly withheld): f1 bacteriophage origin of replication; arrow indicates direction of (+) strand synthesis
   9742..10071   +  promoter       SV40 promoter: SV40 enhancer and early promoter
  10119..10166   +  promoter       EM7 promoter: synthetic bacterial promoter&nbsp
  10185..10559   +  CDS            BleoR: antibiotic-binding protein; Sh ble from Streptoalloteichus hindustanus; confers resistance to bleomycin, phleomycin, and Zeocin™
  10569..10694   +  CDS            ble (fragment): BLE_KLEPN - Experimental evidence at protein level: Swiss-Prot protein existence level 1. Binding protein with a strong affinity to the bleomycin family of antibiotics. Binds to CL990; an antimitotic-antibiotic compound. From Klebsiella pneumoniae.
  10689..10810   +  polyA_signal   SV40 poly(A) signal: SV40 polyadenylation signal
  10881..10903   -  protein_bind   lac operator (fragment): The lac repressor binds to the lac operator to inhibit transcription in E. coli. This inhibition can be relieved by adding lactose or isopropyl-β-D-thiogalactopyranoside (IPTG). lac repressor encoded by lacI
  10907..10937   -  promoter       lac promoter: promoter for the E. coli lac operon
  10952..10973   -  protein_bind   CAP binding site: CAP binding activates transcription in the presence of cAMP. E. coli catabolite activator protein
  10986..11078   -  CDS            lacI (fragment): lac repressor; lacI; The lac repressor binds to the lac operator to inhibit transcription in E. coli. This inhibition can be relieved by adding lactose or isopropyl-β-D-thiogalactopyranoside (IPTG).
  11261..11849   -  rep_origin     ori: high-copy-number ColE1/pMB1/pBR322/pUC origin of replication
  12020..12880   -  CDS            AmpR: β-lactamase; bla; confers resistance to ampicillin, carbenicillin, and related antibiotics
  12881..12985   -  promoter       AmpR promoter: bla
>Addgene plasmid #235532 | pLentiCRISPRv2_IFNB1_gRNA_1 | addgene full sequence | sequence record 468355 | Addgene NGS Result
GTCGACGGATCGGGAGATCTCCCGATCCCCTATGGTGCACTCTCAGTACAATCTGCTCTGATGCCGCATA
GTTAAGCCAGTATCTGCTCCCTGCTTGTGTGTTGGAGGTCGCTGAGTAGTGCGCGAGCAAAATTTAAGCT
ACAACAAGGCAAGGCTTGACCGACAATTGCATGAAGAATCTGCTTAGGGTTAGGCGTTTTGCGCTGCTTC
GCGATGTACGGGCCAGATATACGCGTTGACATTGATTATTGACTAGTTATTAATAGTAATCAATTACGGG
GTCATTAGTTCATAGCCCATATATGGAGTTCCGCGTTACATAACTTACGGTAAATGGCCCGCCTGGCTGA
CCGCCCAACGACCCCCGCCCATTGACGTCAATAATGACGTATGTTCCCATAGTAACGCCAATAGGGACTT
TCCATTGACGTCAATGGGTGGAGTATTTACGGTAAACTGCCCACTTGGCAGTACATCAAGTGTATCATAT
GCCAAGTACGCCCCCTATTGACGTCAATGACGGTAAATGGCCCGCCTGGCATTATGCCCAGTACATGACC
TTATGGGACTTTCCTACTTGGCAGTACATCTACGTATTAGTCATCGCTATTACCATGGTGATGCGGTTTT
GGCAGTACATCAATGGGCGTGGATAGCGGTTTGACTCACGGGGATTTCCAAGTCTCCACCCCATTGACGT
CAATGGGAGTTTGTTTTGGCACCAAAATCAACGGGACTTTCCAAAATGTCGTAACAACTCCGCCCCATTG
ACGCAAATGGGCGGTAGGCGTGTACGGTGGGAGGTCTATATAAGCAGCGCGTTTTGCCTGTACTGGGTCT
CTCTGGTTAGACCAGATCTGAGCCTGGGAGCTCTCTGGCTAACTAGGGAACCCACTGCTTAAGCCTCAAT
AAAGCTTGCCTTGAGTGCTTCAAGTAGTGTGTGCCCGTCTGTTGTGTGACTCTGGTAACTAGAGATCCCT
CAGACCCTTTTAGTCAGTGTGGAAAATCTCTAGCAGTGGCGCCCGAACAGGGACTTGAAAGCGAAAGGGA
AACCAGAGGAGCTCTCTCGACGCAGGACTCGGCTTGCTGAAGCGCGCACGGCAAGAGGCGAGGGGCGGCG
ACTGGTGAGTACGCCAAAAATTTTGACTAGCGGAGGCTAGAAGGAGAGAGATGGGTGCGAGAGCGTCAGT
ATTAAGCGGGGGAGAATTAGATCGCGATGGGAAAAAATTCGGTTAAGGCCAGGGGGAAAGAAAAAATATA
AATTAAAACATATAGTATGGGCAAGCAGGGAGCTAGAACGATTCGCAGTTAATCCTGGCCTGTTAGAAAC
ATCAGAAGGCTGTAGACAAATACTGGGACAGCTACAACCATCCCTTCAGACAGGATCAGAAGAACTTAGA
TCATTATATAATACAGTAGCAACCCTCTATTGTGTGCATCAAAGGATAGAGATAAAAGACACCAAGGAAG
CTTTAGACAAGATAGAGGAAGAGCAAAACAAAAGTAAGACCACCGCACAGCAAGCGGCCGCTGATCTTCA
GACCTGGAGGAGGAGATATGAGGGACAATTGGAGAAGTGAATTATATAAATATAAAGTAGTAAAAATTGA
ACCATTAGGAGTAGCACCCACCAAGGCAAAGAGAAGAGTGGTGCAGAGAGAAAAAAGAGCAGTGGGAATA
GGAGCTTTGTTCCTTGGGTTCTTGGGAGCAGCAGGAAGCACTATGGGCGCAGCGTCAATGACGCTGACGG
TACAGGCCAGACAATTATTGTCTGGTATAGTGCAGCAGCAGAACAATTTGCTGAGGGCTATTGAGGCGCA
ACAGCATCTGTTGCAACTCACAGTCTGGGGCATCAAGCAGCTCCAGGCAAGAATCCTGGCTGTGGAAAGA
TACCTAAAGGATCAACAGCTCCTGGGGATTTGGGGTTGCTCTGGAAAACTCATTTGCACCACTGCTGTGC
CTTGGAATGCTAGTTGGAGTAATAAATCTCTGGAACAGATTTGGAATCACACGACCTGGATGGAGTGGGA
CAGAGAAATTAACAATTACACAAGCTTAATACACTCCTTAATTGAAGAATCGCAAAACCAGCAAGAAAAG
AATGAACAAGAATTATTGGAATTAGATAAATGGGCAAGTTTGTGGAATTGGTTTAACATAACAAATTGGC
TGTGGTATATAAAATTATTCATAATGATAGTAGGAGGCTTGGTAGGTTTAAGAATAGTTTTTGCTGTACT
TTCTATAGTGAATAGAGTTAGGCAGGGATATTCACCATTATCGTTTCAGACCCACCTCCCAACCCCGAGG
GGACCCGACAGGCCCGAAGGAATAGAAGAAGAAGGTGGAGAGAGAGACAGAGACAGATCCATTCGATTAG
TGAACGGATCGGCACTGCGTGCGCCAATTCTGCAGACAAATGGCAGTATTCATCCACAATTTTAAAAGAA
AAGGGGGGATTGGGGGGTACAGTGCAGGGGAAAGAATAGTAGACATAATAGCAACAGACATACAAACTAA
AGAATTACAAAAACAAATTACAAAAATTCAAAATTTTCGGGTTTATTACAGGGACAGCAGAGATCCAGTT
TGGTTAATTAAGGTACCGAGGGCCTATTTCCCATGATTCCTTCATATTTGCATATACGATACAAGGCTGT
TAGAGAGATAATTAGAATTAATTTGACTGTAAACACAAAGATATTAGTACAAAATACGTGACGTAGAAAG
TAATAATTTCTTGGGTAGTTTGCAGTTTTAAAATTATGTTTTAAAATGGACTATCATATGCTTACCGTAA
CTTGAAAGTATTTCGATTTCTTGGCTTTATATATCTTGTGGAAAGGACGAAACACCGGATGAACTTTGAC
ATCCCTGGTTTTAGAGCTAGAAATAGCAAGTTAAAATAAGGCTAGTCCGTTATCAACTTGAAAAAGTGGC
ACCGAGTCGGTGCTTTTTTGAATTCGCTAGCTAGGTCTTGAAAGGAGTGGGAATTGGCTCCGGTGCCCGT
CAGTGGGCAGAGCGCACATCGCCCACAGTCCCCGAGAAGTTGGGGGGAGGGGTCGGCAATTGATCCGGTG
CCTAGAGAAGGTGGCGCGGGGTAAACTGGGAAAGTGATGTCGTGTACTGGCTCCGCCTTTTTCCCGAGGG
TGGGGGAGAACCGTATATAAGTGCAGTAGTCGCCGTGAACGTTCTTTTTCGCAACGGGTTTGCCGCCAGA
ACACAGGACCGGTTCTAGAGCGCTGCCACCATGGACAAGAAGTACAGCATCGGCCTGGACATCGGCACCA
ACTCTGTGGGCTGGGCCGTGATCACCGACGAGTACAAGGTGCCCAGCAAGAAATTCAAGGTGCTGGGCAA
CACCGACCGGCACAGCATCAAGAAGAACCTGATCGGAGCCCTGCTGTTCGACAGCGGCGAAACAGCCGAG
GCCACCCGGCTGAAGAGAACCGCCAGAAGAAGATACACCAGACGGAAGAACCGGATCTGCTATCTGCAAG
AGATCTTCAGCAACGAGATGGCCAAGGTGGACGACAGCTTCTTCCACAGACTGGAAGAGTCCTTCCTGGT
GGAAGAGGATAAGAAGCACGAGCGGCACCCCATCTTCGGCAACATCGTGGACGAGGTGGCCTACCACGAG
AAGTACCCCACCATCTACCACCTGAGAAAGAAACTGGTGGACAGCACCGACAAGGCCGACCTGCGGCTGA
TCTATCTGGCCCTGGCCCACATGATCAAGTTCCGGGGCCACTTCCTGATCGAGGGCGACCTGAACCCCGA
CAACAGCGACGTGGACAAGCTGTTCATCCAGCTGGTGCAGACCTACAACCAGCTGTTCGAGGAAAACCCC
ATCAACGCCAGCGGCGTGGACGCCAAGGCCATCCTGTCTGCCAGACTGAGCAAGAGCAGACGGCTGGAAA
ATCTGATCGCCCAGCTGCCCGGCGAGAAGAAGAATGGCCTGTTCGGAAACCTGATTGCCCTGAGCCTGGG
CCTGACCCCCAACTTCAAGAGCAACTTCGACCTGGCCGAGGATGCCAAACTGCAGCTGAGCAAGGACACC
TACGACGACGACCTGGACAACCTGCTGGCCCAGATCGGCGACCAGTACGCCGACCTGTTTCTGGCCGCCA
AGAACCTGTCCGACGCCATCCTGCTGAGCGACATCCTGAGAGTGAACACCGAGATCACCAAGGCCCCCCT
GAGCGCCTCTATGATCAAGAGATACGACGAGCACCACCAGGACCTGACCCTGCTGAAAGCTCTCGTGCGG
CAGCAGCTGCCTGAGAAGTACAAAGAGATTTTCTTCGACCAGAGCAAGAACGGCTACGCCGGCTACATTG
ACGGCGGAGCCAGCCAGGAAGAGTTCTACAAGTTCATCAAGCCCATCCTGGAAAAGATGGACGGCACCGA
GGAACTGCTCGTGAAGCTGAACAGAGAGGACCTGCTGCGGAAGCAGCGGACCTTCGACAACGGCAGCATC
CCCCACCAGATCCACCTGGGAGAGCTGCACGCCATTCTGCGGCGGCAGGAAGATTTTTACCCATTCCTGA
AGGACAACCGGGAAAAGATCGAGAAGATCCTGACCTTCCGCATCCCCTACTACGTGGGCCCTCTGGCCAG
GGGAAACAGCAGATTCGCCTGGATGACCAGAAAGAGCGAGGAAACCATCACCCCCTGGAACTTCGAGGAA
GTGGTGGACAAGGGCGCTTCCGCCCAGAGCTTCATCGAGCGGATGACCAACTTCGATAAGAACCTGCCCA
ACGAGAAGGTGCTGCCCAAGCACAGCCTGCTGTACGAGTACTTCACCGTGTATAACGAGCTGACCAAAGT
GAAATACGTGACCGAGGGAATGAGAAAGCCCGCCTTCCTGAGCGGCGAGCAGAAAAAGGCCATCGTGGAC
CTGCTGTTCAAGACCAACCGGAAAGTGACCGTGAAGCAGCTGAAAGAGGACTACTTCAAGAAAATCGAGT
GCTTCGACTCCGTGGAAATCTCCGGCGTGGAAGATCGGTTCAACGCCTCCCTGGGCACATACCACGATCT
GCTGAAAATTATCAAGGACAAGGACTTCCTGGACAATGAGGAAAACGAGGACATTCTGGAAGATATCGTG
CTGACCCTGACACTGTTTGAGGACAGAGAGATGATCGAGGAACGGCTGAAAACCTATGCCCACCTGTTCG
ACGACAAAGTGATGAAGCAGCTGAAGCGGCGGAGATACACCGGCTGGGGCAGGCTGAGCCGGAAGCTGAT
CAACGGCATCCGGGACAAGCAGTCCGGCAAGACAATCCTGGATTTCCTGAAGTCCGACGGCTTCGCCAAC
AGAAACTTCATGCAGCTGATCCACGACGACAGCCTGACCTTTAAAGAGGACATCCAGAAAGCCCAGGTGT
CCGGCCAGGGCGATAGCCTGCACGAGCACATTGCCAATCTGGCCGGCAGCCCCGCCATTAAGAAGGGCAT
CCTGCAGACAGTGAAGGTGGTGGACGAGCTCGTGAAAGTGATGGGCCGGCACAAGCCCGAGAACATCGTG
ATCGAAATGGCCAGAGAGAACCAGACCACCCAGAAGGGACAGAAGAACAGCCGCGAGAGAATGAAGCGGA
TCGAAGAGGGCATCAAAGAGCTGGGCAGCCAGATCCTGAAAGAACACCCCGTGGAAAACACCCAGCTGCA
GAACGAGAAGCTGTACCTGTACTACCTGCAGAATGGGCGGGATATGTACGTGGACCAGGAACTGGACATC
AACCGGCTGTCCGACTACGATGTGGACCATATCGTGCCTCAGAGCTTTCTGAAGGACGACTCCATCGACA
ACAAGGTGCTGACCAGAAGCGACAAGAACCGGGGCAAGAGCGACAACGTGCCCTCCGAAGAGGTCGTGAA
GAAGATGAAGAACTACTGGCGGCAGCTGCTGAACGCCAAGCTGATTACCCAGAGAAAGTTCGACAATCTG
ACCAAGGCCGAGAGAGGCGGCCTGAGCGAACTGGATAAGGCCGGCTTCATCAAGAGACAGCTGGTGGAAA
CCCGGCAGATCACAAAGCACGTGGCACAGATCCTGGACTCCCGGATGAACACTAAGTACGACGAGAATGA
CAAGCTGATCCGGGAAGTGAAAGTGATCACCCTGAAGTCCAAGCTGGTGTCCGATTTCCGGAAGGATTTC
CAGTTTTACAAAGTGCGCGAGATCAACAACTACCACCACGCCCACGACGCCTACCTGAACGCCGTCGTGG
GAACCGCCCTGATCAAAAAGTACCCTAAGCTGGAAAGCGAGTTCGTGTACGGCGACTACAAGGTGTACGA
CGTGCGGAAGATGATCGCCAAGAGCGAGCAGGAAATCGGCAAGGCTACCGCCAAGTACTTCTTCTACAGC
AACATCATGAACTTTTTCAAGACCGAGATTACCCTGGCCAACGGCGAGATCCGGAAGCGGCCTCTGATCG
AGACAAACGGCGAAACCGGGGAGATCGTGTGGGATAAGGGCCGGGATTTTGCCACCGTGCGGAAAGTGCT
GAGCATGCCCCAAGTGAATATCGTGAAAAAGACCGAGGTGCAGACAGGCGGCTTCAGCAAAGAGTCTATC
CTGCCCAAGAGGAACAGCGATAAGCTGATCGCCAGAAAGAAGGACTGGGACCCTAAGAAGTACGGCGGCT
TCGACAGCCCCACCGTGGCCTATTCTGTGCTGGTGGTGGCCAAAGTGGAAAAGGGCAAGTCCAAGAAACT
GAAGAGTGTGAAAGAGCTGCTGGGGATCACCATCATGGAAAGAAGCAGCTTCGAGAAGAATCCCATCGAC
TTTCTGGAAGCCAAGGGCTACAAAGAAGTGAAAAAGGACCTGATCATCAAGCTGCCTAAGTACTCCCTGT
TCGAGCTGGAAAACGGCCGGAAGAGAATGCTGGCCTCTGCCGGCGAACTGCAGAAGGGAAACGAACTGGC
CCTGCCCTCCAAATATGTGAACTTCCTGTACCTGGCCAGCCACTATGAGAAGCTGAAGGGCTCCCCCGAG
GATAATGAGCAGAAACAGCTGTTTGTGGAACAGCACAAGCACTACCTGGACGAGATCATCGAGCAGATCA
GCGAGTTCTCCAAGAGAGTGATCCTGGCCGACGCTAATCTGGACAAAGTGCTGTCCGCCTACAACAAGCA
CCGGGATAAGCCCATCAGAGAGCAGGCCGAGAATATCATCCACCTGTTTACCCTGACCAATCTGGGAGCC
CCTGCCGCCTTCAAGTACTTTGACACCACCATCGACCGGAAGAGGTACACCAGCACCAAAGAGGTGCTGG
ACGCCACCCTGATCCACCAGAGCATCACCGGCCTGTACGAGACACGGATCGACCTGTCTCAGCTGGGAGG
CGACAAGCGACCTGCCGCCACAAAGAAGGCTGGACAGGCTAAGAAGAAGAAAGATTACAAAGACGATGAC
GATAAGGGATCCGGCGCAACAAACTTCTCTCTGCTGAAACAAGCCGGAGATGTCGAAGAGAATCCTGGAC
CGACCGAGTACAAGCCCACGGTGCGCCTCGCCACCCGCGACGACGTCCCCAGGGCCGTACGCACCCTCGC
CGCCGCGTTCGCCGACTACCCCGCCACGCGCCACACCGTCGATCCGGACCGCCACATCGAGCGGGTCACC
GAGCTGCAAGAACTCTTCCTCACGCGCGTCGGGCTCGACATCGGCAAGGTGTGGGTCGCGGACGACGGCG
CCGCGGTGGCGGTCTGGACCACGCCGGAGAGCGTCGAAGCGGGGGCGGTGTTCGCCGAGATCGGCCCGCG
CATGGCCGAGTTGAGCGGTTCCCGGCTGGCCGCGCAGCAACAGATGGAAGGCCTCCTGGCGCCGCACCGG
CCCAAGGAGCCCGCGTGGTTCCTGGCCACCGTCGGAGTCTCGCCCGACCACCAGGGCAAGGGTCTGGGCA
GCGCCGTCGTGCTCCCCGGAGTGGAGGCGGCCGAGCGCGCCGGGGTGCCCGCCTTCCTGGAGACCTCCGC
GCCCCGCAACCTCCCCTTCTACGAGCGGCTCGGCTTCACCGTCACCGCCGACGTCGAGGTGCCCGAAGGA
CCGCGCACCTGGTGCATGACCCGCAAGCCCGGTGCCTGAACGCGTTAAGTCGACAATCAACCTCTGGATT
ACAAAATTTGTGAAAGATTGACTGGTATTCTTAACTATGTTGCTCCTTTTACGCTATGTGGATACGCTGC
TTTAATGCCTTTGTATCATGCTATTGCTTCCCGTATGGCTTTCATTTTCTCCTCCTTGTATAAATCCTGG
TTGCTGTCTCTTTATGAGGAGTTGTGGCCCGTTGTCAGGCAACGTGGCGTGGTGTGCACTGTGTTTGCTG
ACGCAACCCCCACTGGTTGGGGCATTGCCACCACCTGTCAGCTCCTTTCCGGGACTTTCGCTTTCCCCCT
CCCTATTGCCACGGCGGAACTCATCGCCGCCTGCCTTGCCCGCTGCTGGACAGGGGCTCGGCTGTTGGGC
ACTGACAATTCCGTGGTGTTGTCGGGGAAATCATCGTCCTTTCCTTGGCTGCTCGCCTGTGTTGCCACCT
GGATTCTGCGCGGGACGTCCTTCTGCTACGTCCCTTCGGCCCTCAATCCAGCGGACCTTCCTTCCCGCGG
CCTGCTGCCGGCTCTGCGGCCTCTTCCGCGTCTTCGCCTTCGCCCTCAGACGAGTCGGATCTCCCTTTGG
GCCGCCTCCCCGCGTCGACTTTAAGACCAATGACTTACAAGGCAGCTGTAGATCTTAGCCACTTTTTAAA
AGAAAAGGGGGGACTGGAAGGGCTAATTCACTCCCAACGAAGACAAGATCTGCTTTTTGCTTGTACTGGG
TCTCTCTGGTTAGACCAGATCTGAGCCTGGGAGCTCTCTGGCTAACTAGGGAACCCACTGCTTAAGCCTC
AATAAAGCTTGCCTTGAGTGCTTCAAGTAGTGTGTGCCCGTCTGTTGTGTGACTCTGGTAACTAGAGATC
CCTCAGACCCTTTTAGTCAGTGTGGAAAATCTCTAGCAGGGCCCGTTTAAACCCGCTGATCAGCCTCGAC
TGTGCCTTCTAGTTGCCAGCCATCTGTTGTTTGCCCCTCCCCCGTGCCTTCCTTGACCCTGGAAGGTGCC
ACTCCCACTGTCCTTTCCTAATAAAATGAGGAAATTGCATCGCATTGTCTGAGTAGGTGTCATTCTATTC
TGGGGGGTGGGGTGGGGCAGGACAGCAAGGGGGAGGATTGGGAAGACAATAGCAGGCATGCTGGGGATGC
GGTGGGCTCTATGGCTTCTGAGGCGGAAAGAACCAGCTGGGGCTCTAGGGGGTATCCCC
[124 nt withheld, positions 9300-9423]
C
[91 nt withheld, positions 9425-9515]
A
[49 nt withheld, positions 9517-9565]
CCTTTGACGTTGGAGTCCACGTTCTTT
[37 nt withheld, positions 9593-9629]
ACCCTATCTCGGTCTATTCTTTTGATTTATAAGGGATTTTGCCGATTTCGGCCTATTGGTTAAAAAATGA
GCTGATTTAACAAAAATTTAACGCGAATTAATTCTGTGGAATGTGTGTCAGTTAGGGTGTGGAAAGTCCC
CAGGCTCCCCAGCAGGCAGAAGTATGCAAAGCATGCATCTCAATTAGTCAGCAACCAGGTGTGGAAAGTC
CCCAGGCTCCCCAGCAGGCAGAAGTATGCAAAGCATGCATCTCAATTAGTCAGCAACCATAGTCCCGCCC
CTAACTCCGCCCATCCCGCCCCTAACTCCGCCCAGTTCCGCCCATTCTCCGCCCCATGGCTGACTAATTT
TTTTTATTTATGCAGAGGCCGAGGCCGCCTCTGCCTCTGAGCTATTCCAGAAGTAGTGAGGAGGCTTTTT
TGGAGGCCTAGGCTTTTGCAAAAAGCTCCCGGGAGCTTGTATATCCATTTTCGGATCTGATCAGCACGTG
TTGACAATTAATCATCGGCATAGTATATCGGCATAGTATAATACGACAAGGTGAGGAACTAAACCATGGC
CAAGTTGACCAGTGCCGTTCCGGTGCTCACCGCGCGCGACGTCGCCGGAGCGGTCGAGTTCTGGACCGAC
CGGCTCGGGTTCTCCCGGGACTTCGTGGAGGACGACTTCGCCGGTGTGGTCCGGGACGACGTGACCCTGT
TCATCAGCGCGGTCCAGGACCAGGTGGTGCCGGACAACACCCTGGCCTGGGTGTGGGTGCGCGGCCTGGA
CGAGCTGTACGCCGAGTGGTCGGAGGTCGTGTCCACGAACTTCCGGGACGCCTCCGGGCCGGCCATGACC
GAGATCGGCGAGCAGCCGTGGGGGCGGGAGTTCGCCCTGCGCGACCCGGCCGGCAACTGCGTGCACTTCG
TGGCCGAGGAGCAGGACTGACACGTGCTACGAGATTTCGATTCCACCGCCGCCTTCTATGAAAGGTTGGG
CTTCGGAATCGTTTTCCGGGACGCCGGCTGGATGATCCTCCAGCGCGGGGATCTCATGCTGGAGTTCTTC
GCCCACCCCAACTTGTTTATTGCAGCTTATAATGGTTACAAATAAAGCAATAGCATCACAAATTTCACAA
ATAAAGCATTTTTTTCACTGCATTCTAGTTGTGGTTTGTCCAAACTCATCAATGTATCTTATCATGTCTG
TATACCGTCGACCTCTAGCTAGAGCTTGGCGTAATCATGGTCATAGCTGTTTCCTGTGTGAAATTGTTAT
CCGCTCACAATTCCACACAACATACGAGCCGGAAGCATAAAGTGTAAAGCCTGGGGTGCCTAATGAGTGA
GCTAACTCACATTAATTGCGTTGCGCTCACTGCCCGCTTTCCAGTCGGGAAACCTGTCGTGCCAGCTGCA
TTAATGAATCGGCCAACGCGCGGGGAGAGGCGGTTTGCGTATTGGGCGCTCTTCCGCTTCCTCGCTCACT
GACTCGCTGCGCTCGGTCGTTCGGCTGCGGCGAGCGGTATCAGCTCACTCAAAGGCGGTAATACGGTTAT
CCACAGAATCAGGGGATAACGCAGGAAAGAACATGTGAGCAAAAGGCCAGCAAAAGGCCAGGAACCGTAA
AAAGGCCGCGTTGCTGGCGTTTTTCCATAGGCTCCGCCCCCCTGACGAGCATCACAAAAATCGACGCTCA
AGTCAGAGGTGGCGAAACCCGACAGGACTATAAAGATACCAGGCGTTTCCCCCTGGAAGCTCCCTCGTGC
GCTCTCCTGTTCCGACCCTGCCGCTTACCGGATACCTGTCCGCCTTTCTCCCTTCGGGAAGCGTGGCGCT
TTCTCATAGCTCACGCTGTAGGTATCTCAGTTCGGTGTAGGTCGTTCGCTCCAAGCTGGGCTGTGTGCAC
GAACCCCCCGTTCAGCCCGACCGCTGCGCCTTATCCGGTAACTATCGTCTTGAGTCCAACCCGGTAAGAC
ACGACTTATCGCCACTGGCAGCAGCCACTGGTAACAGGATTAGCAGAGCGAGGTATGTAGGCGGTGCTAC
AGAGTTCTTGAAGTGGTGGCCTAACTACGGCTACACTAGAAGAACAGTATTTGGTATCTGCGCTCTGCTG
AAGCCAGTTACCTTCGGAAAAAGAGTTGGTAGCTCTTGATCCGGCAAACAAACCACCGCTGGTAGCGGTG
GTTTTTTTGTTTGCAAGCAGCAGATTACGCGCAGAAAAAAAGGATCTCAAGAAGATCCTTTGATCTTTTC
TACGGGGTCTGACGCTCAGTGGAACGAAAACTCACGTTAAGGGATTTTGGTCATGAGATTATCAAAAAGG
ATCTTCACCTAGATCCTTTTAAATTAAAAATGAAGTTTTAAATCAATCTAAAGTATATATGAGTAAACTT
GGTCTGACAGTTACCAATGCTTAATCAGTGAGGCACCTATCTCAGCGATCTGTCTATTTCGTTCATCCAT
AGTTGCCTGACTCCCCGTCGTGTAGATAACTACGATACGGGAGGGCTTACCATCTGGCCCCAGTGCTGCA
ATGATACCGCGAGACCCACGCTCACCGGCTCCAGATTTATCAGCAATAAACCAGCCAGCCGGAAGGGCCG
AGCGCAGAAGTGGTCCTGCAACTTTATCCGCCTCCATCCAGTCTATTAATTGTTGCCGGGAAGCTAGAGT
AAGTAGTTCGCCAGTTAATAGTTTGCGCAACGTTGTTGCCATTGCTACAGGCATCGTGGTGTCACGCTCG
TCGTTTGGTATGGCTTCATTCAGCTCCGGTTCCCAACGATCAAGGCGAGTTACATGATCCCCCATGTTGT
GCAAAAAAGCGGTTAGCTCCTTCGGTCCTCCGATCGTTGTCAGAAGTAAGTTGGCCGCAGTGTTATCACT
CATGGTTATGGCAGCACTGCATAATTCTCTTACTGTCATGCCATCCGTAAGATGCTTTTCTGTGACTGGT
GAGTACTCAACCAAGTCATTCTGAGAATAGTGTATGCGGCGACCGAGTTGCTCTTGCCCGGCGTCAATAC
GGGATAATACCGCGCCACATAGCAGAACTTTAAAAGTGCTCATCATTGGAAAACGTTCTTCGGGGCGAAA
ACTCTCAAGGATCTTACCGCTGTTGAGATCCAGTTCGATGTAACCCACTCGTGCACCCAACTGATCTTCA
GCATCTTTTACTTTCACCAGCGTTTCTGGGTGAGCAAAAACAGGAAGGCAAAATGCCGCAAAAAAGGGAA
TAAGGGCGACACGGAAATGTTGAATACTCATACTCTTCCTTTTTCAATATTATTGAAGCATTTATCAGGG
TTATTGTCTCATGAGCGGATACATATTTGAATGTATTTAGAAAAATAAACAAATAGGGGTTCCGCGCACA
TTTCCCCGAAAAGTGCCACCTGAC
